Addgene plasmid #237171: NanoLuc-EGR2 Fusion Vector
Purpose: Express NanoLuc(R)-EGR2 Fusion Protein in Mammalian Cells under a CMV promoter
Depositing lab: Promega Corporation.
Backbone
  Vector backbone: pFN31K-low Nluc CMV-Hygro Flexi(R) Vector
  Vector type: Mammalian Expression
Growth in bacteria
  Bacterial resistance: Kanamycin, 50 μg/mL
  Growth temperature: 37°C
  Growth strain: DH5alpha
  Copy number: Low Copy
Gene/Insert
  Gene/Insert name: EGR2
  Species: H. sapiens (human)
  Entrez Gene: EGR2 (a.k.a. AT591, CMT1D, CMT4E, KROX20)
  Promoter: CMV
  Tag / fusion protein: NanoLuc (R) (N terminal on backbone)
  Cloning method: Other
Terms and licenses: Academic/Nonprofit Terms; Industry Terms
How to cite: NanoLuc-EGR2 Fusion Vector was a gift from Promega Corporation (Addgene plasmid # 237171 ; http://n2t.net/addgene:237171 ; RRID:Addgene_237171)
