[The description below was written by a language model from this plasmid's Addgene catalogue record and pLannotate feature annotations shown in this document.]
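Description:
NanoLuc-EGR2 Fusion Vector is a mammalian expression plasmid built on the pFN31K-low Nluc CMV-Hygro Flexi Vector backbone and designed to produce human EGR2 (also known as KROX20) fused at its N terminus to NanoLuc luciferase. It is propagated in E. coli under kanamycin selection and is catalogued as low copy, consistent with the annotated p15A origin of replication. The resistance cassette carries the neo/nptII coding sequence behind tandem SV40 early and EM7 promoters and ahead of a synthetic poly(A) signal. This arrangement lets the same gene confer kanamycin resistance in bacteria and, in principle, G418-type selection in mammalian cells. Although the backbone name includes "Hygro", no hygromycin resistance gene appears in the feature table of the 6,061 nt sequence.

The expression unit begins with the CMV immediate early enhancer and promoter, followed by a chimeric β-globin/immunoglobulin intron that generally improves transcript processing and expression. A T7 promoter lies just upstream of the coding region, which would also allow in vitro transcription or cell-free expression. The human codon-optimized Nluc reading frame is followed after a short linker by the EGR2 coding sequence, then a small cloning-site remnant, a T7 terminator fragment and an SV40 polyadenylation signal. Several other short annotations (fragments of M13 ori, bom, IS1, cer, RSF ori and a solubility tag) are likely partial backbone matches rather than functional elements.

The stated purpose is expression of the NanoLuc-EGR2 fusion protein in mammalian cells. Such luminescent fusions are typically used to quantify protein levels or as energy donors in bioluminescence-based interaction and target-engagement assays, though the record does not specify a particular application.
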