Features (pLannotate 1.2.2; 23 found; start..end, strand, type, name):
    140..517     +  enhancer       CMV enhancer: human cytomegalovirus immediate early enhancer
    519..718     +  promoter       CMV promoter: human cytomegalovirus (CMV) immediate early promoter
    857..989     +  intron         chimeric intron: chimera between introns from human β-globin and immunoglobulin heavy chain genes
   1033..1051    +  promoter       T7 promoter: promoter for bacteriophage T7 RNA polymerase
   1065..1577    +  CDS            Nluc: NanoLuc® luciferase human codon-optimized
   1599..3026    +  CDS            EGR2: EGR2_HUMAN - Also known as KROX20. Experimental evidence at protein level: Swiss-Prot protein existence level 1. E3 SUMO-protein ligase helping SUMO1 conjugation to its coregulators NAB1 and NAB2, whose sumoylation down-regulates EGR2 transcriptional activity. From Homo sapiens (Human).
   3035..3090    +  misc_feature   MCS: pUC18/19 multiple cloning site
   3097..3146    +  CDS            SET1 (fragment): solubility-enhancement tag derived from T7 phage gene 10B
   3154..3173    +  terminator     T7 terminator (fragment): transcription terminator for bacteriophage T7 RNA polymerase
   3195..3316    -  polyA_signal   SV40 poly(A) signal: SV40 polyadenylation signal
   3339..3407    -  CDS            large T antigen (fragment): large T antigen from SV40 (simian virus 40)
   3412..3444    +  rep_origin     M13 ori (fragment): M13 bacteriophage origin of replication; arrow indicates direction of (+) strand synthesis
   3445..3496    -  misc_feature   bom (fragment): basis of mobility region from pBR322
   3561..3918    +  promoter       SV40 promoter: SV40 enhancer and early promoter
   3933..3980    +  promoter       EM7 promoter: synthetic bacterial promoter&nbsp
   4012..4803    +  CDS            neo: KKA2_KLEPN - Also known as kan, nptII. Experimental evidence at protein level: Swiss-Prot protein existence level 1. Resistance to kanamycin, neomycin, paromomycin, ribostamycin, butirosin and gentamicin B. From Klebsiella pneumoniae.
   4870..4918    +  polyA_signal   poly(A) signal: synthetic polyadenylation signal
   4947..4963    -  promoter       tet promoter (fragment): E. coli promoter for tetracycline efflux protein gene
   5075..5620    +  rep_origin     p15A ori: Plasmids containing the medium-copy-number p15A origin of replication can be propagated in E. coli cells that contain a second plasmid with the ColE1 origin.
   5708..5763    +  rep_origin     RSF ori (fragment): Plasmids containing the RSF 1030 origin of replication can be propagated in E. coli cells that contain additional plasmids with compatible origins.
   5862..5888    -  misc_feature   bom (fragment): basis of mobility region from pBR322
   5882..5929    -  mobile_element IS1 (fragment): prokaryotic transposable element IS1
   5937..6008    +  misc_feature   cer region (fragment): ColE1-derived recombination site that helps to maintain plasmids as monomers
>Addgene plasmid #237171 | NanoLuc-EGR2 Fusion Vector | addgene full sequence | sequence record 473334 | Addgene NGS Result
TCAATATTGGCCATTAGCCATATTATTCATTGGTTATATAGCATAAATCAATATTGGCTATTGGCCATTG
CATACGTTGTATCTATATCATAATATGTACATTTATATTGGCTCATGTCCAATATGACCGCCATGTTGGC
ATTGATTATTGACTAGTTATTAATAGTAATCAATTACGGGGTCATTAGTTCATAGCCCATATATGGAGTT
CCGCGTTACATAACTTACGGTAAATGGCCCGCCTGGCTGACCGCCCAACGACCCCCGCCCATTGACGTCA
ATAATGACGTATGTTCCCATAGTAACGCCAATAGGGACTTTCCATTGACGTCAATGGGTGGAGTATTTAC
GGTAAACTGCCCACTTGGCAGTACATCAAGTGTATCATATGCCAAGTCCGCCCCCTATTGACGTCAATGA
CGGTAAATGGCCCGCCTGGCATTATGCCCAGTACATGACCTTACGGGACTTTCCTACTTGGCAGTACATC
TACGTATTAGTCATCGCTATTACCATGGTGATGCGGTTTTGGCAGTACACCAATGGGCGTGGATAGCGGT
TTGACTCACGGGGATTTCCAAGTCTCCACCCCATTGACGTCAATGGGAGTTTGTTTTGGCACCAAAATCA
ACGGGACTTTCCAAAATGTCGTAATAACCCCGCCCCGTTGACGCAAATGGGCGGTAGGCGTGTACGGTGG
GAGGTCTATATAAGCAGAGCTGGTTTAGTGAACCGTCAGATCACTAGAAGCTTTATTGCGGTAGTTTATC
ACAGTTAAATTGCTAACGCAGTCAGTGCTTCTGACACAACAGTCTCGAACTTAAGCTGCAGAAGTTGGTC
GTGAGGCACTGGGCAGGTAAGTATCAAGGTTACAAGACAGGTTTAAGGAGACCAATAGAAACTGGGCTTG
TCGAGACAGAGAAGACTCTTGCGTTTCTGATAGGCACCTATTGGTCTTACTGACATCCACTTTGCCTTTC
TCTCCACAGGTGTCCACTCCCAGTTCAATTACAGCTCTTAAGGCTAGAGTATTAATACGACTCACTATAG
GGCTAGCGCTCACCATGGTCTTCACACTCGAAGATTTCGTTGGGGACTGGCGACAGACAGCCGGCTACAA
CCTGGACCAAGTCCTTGAACAGGGAGGTGTGTCCAGTTTGTTTCAGAATCTCGGGGTGTCCGTAACTCCG
ATCCAAAGGATTGTCCTGAGCGGTGAAAATGGGCTGAAGATCGACATCCATGTCATCATCCCGTATGAAG
GTCTGAGCGGCGACCAAATGGGCCAGATCGAAAAAATTTTTAAGGTGGTGTACCCTGTGGATGATCATCA
CTTTAAGGTGATCCTGCACTATGGCACACTGGTAATCGACGGGGTTACGCCGAACATGATCGACTATTTC
GGACGGCCGTATGAAGGCATCGCCGTGTTCGACGGCAAAAAGATCACTGTAACAGGGACCCTGTGGAACG
GCAACAAAATTATCGACGAGCGCCTGATCAACCCCGACGGCTCCCTGCTGTTCCGAGTAACCATCAACGG
AGTGACCGGCTGGCGGCTGTGCGAACGCATTCTGGCGGGCTCGAGCGGCGCGATCGCCATGATGACAGCC
AAGGCTGTGGACAAAATTCCTGTCACTCTCAGTGGTTTTGTTCACCAGCTTAGTGATAACATTTATCCAG
TCGAGGATCTTGCTGCCACTTCTGTCACCATCTTTCCAAATGCGGAACTTGGGGGGCCATTCGATCAGAT
GAACGGTGTAGCCGGGGATGGAATGATCAATATAGACATGACTGGCGAGAAGCGATCTCTTGACCTGCCA
TACCCGAGTAGCTTCGCGCCTGTCTCTGCCCCGCGCAATCAGACATTTACTTATATGGGAAAATTTTCAA
TCGACCCTCAGTACCCTGGAGCCTCATGCTACCCTGAGGGGATTATAAATATAGTGTCCGCCGGCATATT
GCAAGGTGTAACGAGCCCGGCATCAACTACCGCGAGTAGCTCTGTGACGAGCGCGAGCCCAAACCCCCTT
GCTACCGGGCCATTGGGTGTCTGTACCATGAGTCAAACTCAACCTGACCTTGACCATTTGTACAGTCCAC
CGCCTCCACCTCCCCCTTACAGCGGATGTGCGGGAGATTTGTACCAGGATCCTTCTGCATTTCTGAGTGC
AGCTACTACTAGCACATCTTCTTCTTTGGCTTATCCTCCGCCACCTTCCTACCCCTCACCGAAACCCGCA
ACTGATCCTGGTCTCTTTCCCATGATACCTGACTATCCTGGGTTTTTTCCGAGCCAGTGTCAGCGCGATC
TGCACGGTACCGCAGGACCTGACCGAAAGCCCTTCCCTTGTCCACTCGATACATTGCGAGTACCACCACC
GTTGACCCCTCTTAGTACAATCAGGAATTTTACCTTGGGAGGTCCATCAGCTGGAGTGACGGGACCTGGG
GCGTCCGGTGGTTCAGAAGGTCCGCGGTTGCCGGGGTCTAGTTCAGCCGCAGCGGCAGCTGCTGCGGCGG
CGGCATATAATCCTCATCATTTGCCACTGCGCCCAATTCTGCGGCCACGCAAATACCCAAATAGGCCTAG
CAAAACGCCCGTTCATGAAAGACCCTACCCTTGTCCCGCGGAAGGGTGCGATCGAAGGTTCAGTCGGTCC
GACGAGCTCACCCGCCACATCAGAATACACACTGGCCATAAGCCGTTTCAGTGCCGGATTTGCATGCGGA
ATTTTTCCCGATCAGATCACCTTACAACACATATCCGGACTCATACAGGTGAGAAGCCCTTTGCTTGTGA
TTATTGTGGCAGAAAGTTCGCCAGAAGTGATGAAAGGAAGCGGCACACCAAAATTCACCTTAGACAGAAA
GAGCGCAAATCATCTGCGCCCAGTGCTAGTGTCCCCGCACCGAGTACGGCCTCCTGCAGCGGTGGTGTGC
AGCCTGGGGGCACTCTCTGCAGTTCAAACTCTAGTTCTCTCGGGGGGGGACCGCTTGCCCCTTGTTCCTC
AAGGACTCGGACACCAGTTTAAACGAATTCGGGCTCGGTACCCGGGGATCCTCTAGAGTCGACCTGCAGG
CATGCAAGCTGATCCGGCTGCTAACAAAGCCCGAAAGGAAGCTGAGTTGGCTGCTGCCACCGCTGAGCAA
TAACTAGCATAACCCCTTGGGGCGGCCGCTTCGAGCAGACATGATAAGATACATTGATGAGTTTGGACAA
ACCACAACTAGAATGCAGTGAAAAAAATGCTTTATTTGTGAAATTTGTGATGCTATTGCTTTATTTGTAA
CCATTATAAGCTGCAATAAACAAGTTAACAACAACAATTGCATTCATTTTATGTTTCAGGTTCAGGGGGA
GATGTGGGAGGTTTTTTTAAGCAAGTAAAACCTCTACAAATGTGGTAAAATCGAATTTTAACAAAATATT
AACGCTTACAATTTCCTGATGCGGTATTTTCTCCTTACGCATCTGTGCGGTATTTCACACCGCATACGCG
GATCTGCGCAGCACCATGGCCTGAAATAACCTCTGAAAGAGGAACTTGGTTAGGTACCTTCTGAGGCGGA
AAGAACCAGCTGTGGAATGTGTGTCAGTTAGGGTGTGGAAAGTCCCCAGGCTCCCCAGCAGGCAGAAGTA
TGCAAAGCATGCATCTCAATTAGTCAGCAACCAGGTGTGGAAAGTCCCCAGGCTCCCCAGCAGGCAGAAG
TATGCAAAGCATGCATCTCAATTAGTCAGCAACCATAGTCCCGCCCCTAACTCCGCCCATCCCGCCCCTA
ACTCCGCCCAGTTCCGCCCATTCTCCGCCCCATGGCTGACTAATTTTTTTTATTTATGCAGAGGCCGAGG
CCGCCTCGGCCTCTGAGCTATTCCAGAAGTAGTGAGGAGGCTTTTTTGGAGGCCTAGGCTTTTGCAAAAA
GCTTAATTAACTGTTGACAATTAATCATCGGCATAGTATATCGGCATAGTATAATACGACAAGGTGAGGA
ACTAAACCCAGGAGGCAGATCATGATTGAACAAGATGGATTGCACGCAGGTTCTCCGGCCGCTTGGGTGG
AGAGGCTATTCGGCTATGACTGGGCACAACAGACAATCGGCTGCTCTGATGCCGCCGTGTTCCGGCTGTC
AGCGCAGGGGCGCCCGGTTCTTTTTGTCAAGACCGACCTGTCCGGTGCCCTGAATGAACTGCAGGACGAG
GCAGCGCGGCTATCGTGGCTGGCCACGACGGGCGTTCCTTGCGCAGCTGTGCTCGACGTTGTCACTGAAG
CGGGAAGGGACTGGCTGCTATTGGGCGAAGTGCCGGGGCAGGATCTCCTGTCATCTCACCTTGCTCCTGC
CGAGAAAGTATCCATCATGGCTGATGCAATGCGGCGGCTGCATACGCTTGATCCGGCTACCTGCCCATTC
GACCACCAAGCGAAACATCGCATCGAGCGAGCACGTACTCGGATGGAAGCCGGTCTTGTCGATCAGGATG
ATCTGGACGAAGAGCATCAGGGGCTCGCGCCAGCCGAACTGTTCGCCAGGCTCAAGGCGCGCATGCCCGA
CGGCGAGGATCTCGTCGTGACCCATGGCGATGCCTGCTTGCCGAATATCATGGTGGAAAATGGCCGCTTT
TCTGGATTCATCGACTGTGGCCGGCTGGGTGTGGCGGACCGCTATCAGGACATAGCGTTGGCTACCCGTG
ATATTGCTGAAGAGCTTGGCGGCGAATGGGCTGACCGCTTCCTCGTGCTTTACGGTATCGCCGCTCCCGA
TTCGCAGCGCATCGCCTTCTATCGCCTTCTTGACGAGTTCTTCTGAGCGGGACTCTGGGGTTCGAAATGA
CCGACCAAGCGACGCCCAACCTGCCATCACGATGGCCGCAATAAAATATCTTTATTTTCATTACATCTGT
GTGTTGGTTTTTTGTGTGAATCGATAGCGATAAGGATCCGCTCATGCGATGATAAGCTGTCAAACATGAG
AATTACAACTTATATCGTATGGGGCTGACTTCAGGTGCTACATTTGAAGAGATAAATTGCACTGAAATCT
AGAAATATTTTATCTGATTAATAAGATGATCTTCTTGAGATCGTTTTGGTCTGCGCGTAATCTCTTGCTC
TGAAAACGAAAAAACCGCCTTGCAGGGCGGTTTTTCGAAGGTTCTCTGAGCTACCAACTCTTTGAACCGA
GGTAACTGGCTTGGAGGAGCGCAGTCACCAAAACTTGTCCTTTCAGTTTAGCCTTAACCGGCGCATGACT
TCAAGACTAACTCCTCTAAATCAATTACCAGTGGCTGCTGCCAGTGGTGCTTTTGCATGTCTTTCCGGGT
TGGACTCAAGACGATAGTTACCGGATAAGGCGCAGCGGTCGGACTGAACGGGGGGTTCGTGCATACAGTC
CAGCTTGGAGCGAACTGCCTACCCGGAACTGAGTGTCAGGCGTGGAATGAGACAAACGCGGCCATAACAG
CGGAATGACACCGGTAAACCGAAAGGCAGGAACAGGAGAGCGCACGAGGGAGCCGCCAGGGGGAAACGCC
TGGTATCTTTATAGTCCTGTCGGGTTTCGCCACCACTGATTTGAGCGTCAGATTTCGTGATGCTTGTCAG
GGGGGCGGAGCCTATGGAAAAACGGCTTTGCCGCGGCCCTCTCACTTCCCTGTTAAGTATCTTCCTGGCA
TCTTCCAGGAAATCTCCGCCCCGTTCGTAAGCCATTTCCGCTCGCCGCAGTCGAACGACCGAGCGTAGCG
AGTCAGTGAGCGAGGAAGCGGAATATATCCTGTATCACATATTCTGCTGACGCACCGGTGCAGCCTTTTT
TCTCCTGCCACATGAAGCACTTCACTGACACCCTCATCAGTGCCAACATAGTAAGCCAGTATACACTCCG
CTAGCGCTGATGTCCGGCGGTGCTTTTGCCGTTACGCACCACCCCGTCATGAGATTACGCGTTTTAGCGG
TGCGTACAATTAAGGGATTATGGTAAATCCACTTACTGTCTGCCCTCGTAGCCATCGAGATAAACCGCAG
TACTCCGGCCACGATGCGTCCGGCGTAGAGGATCGAGATCT
